Addgene plasmid #44840: pFA6a-link-yoMaxGFP-SpHis5
Purpose: Yeast tagging vector to create gene fusion with yeast optimized MaxGFP with SpHis5 selection
Depositing lab: Wendell Lim & Kurt Thorn. Depositing organization: University of California, San Francisco (UCSF). Publication: Improved Blue, Green, and Red Fluorescent Protein Tagging Vectors for S. cerevisiae. Lee S, Lim WA, Thorn KS. PLoS One. 2013 Jul 2;8(7):e67902. doi: 10.1371/journal.pone.0067902. Print 2013. PubMed 23844123.
Backbone
  Vector backbone: pFA6a
  Vector type: Yeast Expression
  Selectable markers: HIS3
Growth in bacteria
  Bacterial resistance: Ampicillin, 100 μg/mL
  Growth temperature: 37°C
  Growth strain: DH5alpha
  Copy number: Unknown
Gene/Insert
  Gene/Insert name: yoMaxGFP (alt name: Yeast Optimized MaxGFP)
  Species: Synthetic
Terms and licenses: Academic/Nonprofit Terms; Industry Terms: Not Available to Industry
Depositor comments: This vector is derived from the sequences published in “Optimized cassettes for fluorescent protein tagging in Saccharomyces cerevisiae.” Sheff MA, Thorn KS. Yeast. 2004 Jun;21(8):661-70. These plasmids were generated with funding from an NIGMS Systems Biology Center grant, number P50 GM081879. Please acknowledge this grant if you use these plasmids.
How to cite: pFA6a-link-yoMaxGFP-SpHis5 was a gift from Wendell Lim & Kurt Thorn (Addgene plasmid # 44840 ; http://n2t.net/addgene:44840 ; RRID:Addgene_44840)
