[The description below was written by a language model from this plasmid's Addgene catalogue record and pLannotate feature annotations shown in this document.]
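Description:
pFA6a-link-yoMaxGFP-SpHis5 is a yeast tagging vector built on the pFA6a backbone. It serves as a template cassette for fusing a yeast codon-optimized green fluorescent protein, yoMaxGFP, to a gene of interest in Saccharomyces cerevisiae. In E. coli the 4,720 bp plasmid is maintained by a high-copy ColE1/pUC-type origin and selected through the β-lactamase (AmpR) gene driven by its own promoter. The feature table shows no yeast replication origin or centromere. This fits the usual role of pFA6a-series plasmids as sources of integrating modules rather than as episomal expression vectors, although the catalogue lists the vector type as yeast expression.

The payload is a synthetic fluorescent protein coding sequence followed by the S. cerevisiae ADH1 terminator. No yeast promoter lies upstream of it, so expression is expected to come from the tagged gene's own promoter once the in-frame fusion is made. The "link" in the name implies a linker ahead of the fluorescent protein, but this element is not annotated. The automated annotation labels the open reading frame as TurboGFP, a green protein derived from the copepod Pontellina plumata, presumably because of sequence similarity to MaxGFP. The catalogue name yoMaxGFP should be taken as the identity.

Downstream sits the selection module: the Schizosaccharomyces pombe his5 gene flanked by the Ashbya gossypii TEF promoter and terminator. This gene corresponds to S. cerevisiae HIS3 and allows histidine prototrophy selection in his3 strains, while its heterologous sequences limit recombination at the native locus. T7 and SP6 promoters flank the cassette, and short lacI, rop and bom fragments are backbone remnants. According to the record, the design derives from previously published optimized fluorescent protein tagging cassettes.
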