Features (pLannotate 1.2.2; 13 found; start..end, strand, type, name):
     18..205     +  terminator     ADH1 terminator: S. cerevisiae ADH1; transcription terminator for the S. cerevisiae alcohol dehydrogenase 1 (ADH1) gene
    280..623     +  promoter       TEF promoter: Ashbya gossypii TEF promoter
    624..1277    +  CDS            S. pombe his5: imidazoleglycerol-phosphate dehydratase, required for histidine biosynthesis; Schizosaccharomyces pombe his5; yeast auxotrophic marker; corresponds to S. cerevisiae HIS3
   1283..1480    +  terminator     TEF terminator: Ashbya gossypii TEF terminator
   1585..1603    -  promoter       T7 promoter: promoter for bacteriophage T7 RNA polymerase
   1625..1678    -  CDS            lacI (fragment): lac repressor; lacI; The lac repressor binds to the lac operator to inhibit transcription in E. coli. This inhibition can be relieved by adding lactose or isopropyl-β-D-thiogalactopyranoside (IPTG).
   1861..2449    -  rep_origin     ori: high-copy-number ColE1/pMB1/pBR322/pUC origin of replication
   2620..3480    -  CDS            AmpR: β-lactamase; bla; confers resistance to ampicillin, carbenicillin, and related antibiotics
   3481..3585    -  promoter       AmpR promoter: bla
   3680..3715    +  CDS            rop (fragment): Rop protein, which maintains plasmids at low copy number; rop
   3817..3868    +  misc_feature   bom (fragment): basis of mobility region from pBR322
   3931..3949    +  promoter       SP6 promoter: promoter for bacteriophage SP6 RNA polymerase
   4019..4714    +  CDS            TurboGFP: TurboGFP is a basic (constitutively fluorescent) green fluorescent protein published in 2006, derived from Pontellina plumata. It is reported to be a rapidly-maturing dimer with moderate acid sensitivity.
>Addgene plasmid #44840 | pFA6a-link-yoMaxGFP-SpHis5 | depositor full sequence | sequence record 62022 | pFA6a-link-yoMaxGFP-SpHis5 sequence 4720 bps
GCGCCACTTCTAAATAAGCGAATTTCTTATGATTTATGATTTTTATTATTAAATAAGTTATAAAAAAAAT
AAGTGTATACAAATTTTAAAGTGACTCTTAGGTTTTAAAACGAAAATTCTTATTCTTGAGTAACTCTTTC
CTGTAGGTCAGGTTGCTTTCTCAGGTATAGTATGAGGTCGCTCTTATTGACCACACCTCTACCGGCAGAT
CCGCTAGGGATAACAGGGTAATATAGATCTGTTTAGCTTGCCTCGTCCCCGCCGGGTCACCCGGCCAGCG
ACATGGAGGCCCAGAATACCCTCCTTGACAGTCTTGACGTGCGCAGCTCAGGGGCATGATGTGACTGTCG
CCCGTACATTTAGCCCATACATCCCCATGTATAATCATTTGCATCCATACATTTTGATGGCCGCACGGCG
CGAAGCAAAAATTACGGCTCCTCGCTGCAGACCTGCGAGCAGGGAAACGCTCCCCTCACAGACGCGTTGA
ATTGTCCCCACGCCGCGCCCCTGTAGAGAAATATAAAAGGTTAGGATTTGCCACTGAGGTTCTTCTTTCA
TATACTTCCTTTTAAAATCTTGCTAGGATACAGTTCTCACATCACATCCGAACATAAACAACCATGGGTA
GGAGGGCTTTTGTAGAAAGAAATACGAACGAAACGAAAATCAGCGTTGCCATCGCTTTGGACAAAGCTCC
CTTACCTGAAGAGTCGAATTTTATTGATGAACTTATAACTTCCAAGCATGCAAACCAAAAGGGAGAACAA
GTAATCCAAGTAGACACGGGAATTGGATTCTTGGATCACATGTATCATGCACTGGCTAAACATGCAGGCT
GGAGCTTACGACTTTACTCAAGAGGTGATTTAATCATCGATGATCATCACACTGCAGAAGATACTGCTAT
TGCACTTGGTATTGCATTCAAGCAGGCTATGGGTAACTTTGCCGGCGTTAAAAGATTTGGACATGCTTAT
TGTCCACTTGACGAAGCTCTTTCTAGAAGCGTAGTTGACTTGTCGGGACGGCCCTATGCTGTTATCGATT
TGGGATTAAAGCGTGAAAAGGTTGGGGAATTGTCCTGTGAAATGATCCCTCACTTACTATATTCCTTTTC
GGTAGCAGCTGGAATTACTTTGCATGTTACCTGCTTATATGGTAGTAATGACCATCATCGTGCTGAAAGC
GCTTTTAAATCTCTGGCTGTTGCCATGCGCGCGGCTACTAGTCTTACTGGAAGTTCTGAAGTCCCAAGCA
CGAAGGGAGTGTTGTAAAGAGTACTGACAATAAAAAGATTCTTGTTTTCAAGAACTTGTCATTTGTATAG
TTTTTTTATATTGTAGTTGTTCTATTTTAATCAAATGTTAGCGTGATTTATATTTTTTTTCGCCTCGACA
TCATCTGCCCAGATGCGAAGTTAAGTGCGCAGAAAGTAATATCATGCGTCAATCGTATGTGAATGCTGGT
CGCTATACTGCTGTCGATTCGATACTAACGCCGCCATCCAGTTTAAACGAGCTCGAATTCATCGATGATA
TCAGATCCACTAGTGGCCTATGCGGCCGCGGATCTGCCGGTCTCCCTATAGTGAGTCGTATTAATTTCGA
TAAGCCAGGTTAACCTGCATTAATGAATCGGCCAACGCGCGGGGAGAGGCGGTTTGCGTATTGGGCGCTC
TTCCGCTTCCTCGCTCACTGACTCGCTGCGCTCGGTCGTTCGGCTGCGGCGAGCGGTATCAGCTCACTCA
AAGGCGGTAATACGGTTATCCACAGAATCAGGGGATAACGCAGGAAAGAACATGTGAGCAAAAGGCCAGC
AAAAGGCCAGGAACCGTAAAAAGGCCGCGTTGCTGGCGTTTTTCCATAGGCTCCGCCCCCCTGACGAGCA
TCACAAAAATCGACGCTCAAGTCAGAGGTGGCGAAACCCGACAGGACTATAAAGATACCAGGCGTTTCCC
CCTGGAAGCTCCCTCGTGCGCTCTCCTGTTCCGACCCTGCCGCTTACCGGATACCTGTCCGCCTTTCTCC
CTTCGGGAAGCGTGGCGCTTTCTCAATGCTCACGCTGTAGGTATCTCAGTTCGGTGTAGGTCGTTCGCTC
CAAGCTGGGCTGTGTGCACGAACCCCCCGTTCAGCCCGACCGCTGCGCCTTATCCGGTAACTATCGTCTT
GAGTCCAACCCGGTAAGACACGACTTATCGCCACTGGCAGCAGCCACTGGTAACAGGATTAGCAGAGCGA
GGTATGTAGGCGGTGCTACAGAGTTCTTGAAGTGGTGGCCTAACTACGGCTACACTAGAAGGACAGTATT
TGGTATCTGCGCTCTGCTGAAGCCAGTTACCTTCGGAAAAAGAGTTGGTAGCTCTTGATCCGGCAAACAA
ACCACCGCTGGTAGCGGTGGTTTTTTTGTTTGCAAGCAGCAGATTACGCGCAGAAAAAAAGGATCTCAAG
AAGATCCTTTGATCTTTTCTACGGGGTCTGACGCTCAGTGGAACGAAAACTCACGTTAAGGGATTTTGGT
CATGAGATTATCAAAAAGGATCTTCACCTAGATCCTTTTAAATTAAAAATGAAGTTTTAAATCAATCTAA
AGTATATATGAGTAAACTTGGTCTGACAGTTACCAATGCTTAATCAGTGAGGCACCTATCTCAGCGATCT
GTCTATTTCGTTCATCCATAGTTGCCTGACTCCCCGTCGTGTAGATAACTACGATACGGGAGGGCTTACC
ATCTGGCCCCAGTGCTGCAATGATACCGCGAGACCCACGCTCACCGGCTCCAGATTTATCAGCAATAAAC
CAGCCAGCCGGAAGGGCCGAGCGCAGAAGTGGTCCTGCAACTTTATCCGCCTCCATCCAGTCTATTAATT
GTTGCCGGGAAGCTAGAGTAAGTAGTTCGCCAGTTAATAGTTTGCGCAACGTTGTTGCCATTGCTACAGG
CATCGTGGTGTCACGCTCGTCGTTTGGTATGGCTTCATTCAGCTCCGGTTCCCAACGATCAAGGCGAGTT
ACATGATCCCCCATGTTGTGCAAAAAAGCGGTTAGCTCCTTCGGTCCTCCGATCGTTGTCAGAAGTAAGT
TGGCCGCAGTGTTATCACTCATGGTTATGGCAGCACTGCATAATTCTCTTACTGTCATGCCATCCGTAAG
ATGCTTTTCTGTGACTGGTGAGTACTCAACCAAGTCATTCTGAGAATAGTGTATGCGGCGACCGAGTTGC
TCTTGCCCGGCGTCAATACGGGATAATACCGCGCCACATAGCAGAACTTTAAAAGTGCTCATCATTGGAA
AACGTTCTTCGGGGCGAAAACTCTCAAGGATCTTACCGCTGTTGAGATCCAGTTCGATGTAACCCACTCG
TGCACCCAACTGATCTTCAGCATCTTTTACTTTCACCAGCGTTTCTGGGTGAGCAAAAACAGGAAGGCAA
AATGCCGCAAAAAAGGGAATAAGGGCGACACGGAAATGTTGAATACTCATACTCTTCCTTTTTCAATATT
ATTGAAGCATTTATCAGGGTTATTGTCTCATGAGCGGATACATATTTGAATGTATTTAGAAAAATAAACA
AATAGGGGTTCCGCGCACATTTCCCCGAAAAGTGCCACCTGACGTCTAAGAAACCATTATTATCATGACA
TTAACCTATAAAAATAGGCGTATCACGAGGCCCTTTCGTCTCGCGCGTTTCGGTGATGACGGTGAAAACC
TCTGACACATGCAGCTCCCGGAGACGGTCACAGCTTGTCTGTAAGCGGATGCCGGGAGCAGACAAGCCCG
TCAGGGCGCGTCAGCGGGTGTTGGCGGGTGTCGGGGCTGGCTTAACTATGCGGCATCAGAGCAGATTGTA
CTGAGAGTGCACCATATGGACATATTGTCGTTAGAACGCGGCTACAATTAATACATAACCTTATGTATCA
TACACATACGATTTAGGTGACACTATAGAACGCGGCCGCCAGCTGAAGCTTCGTACGCTGCAGGTCGACG
GATCGGTGACGGTGCTGGTTTAATTAACATGGAATCAGATGAATCTGGATTGCCTGCCATGGAAATCGAA
TGTCGAATAACAGGCACATTAAACGGAGTAGAATTTGAGTTAGTGGGTGGCGGTGAAGGAACCCCAGAGC
AGGGTAGAATGACTAATAAGATGAAATCCACCAAAGGCGCTCTTACTTTTTCTCCTTATCTTTTGAGTCA
TGTTATGGGTTACGGGTTTTATCATTTTGGAACTTACCCTTCTGGTTATGAAAATCCATTCCTGCACGCC
ATAAACAATGGCGGTTACACAAACACGAGAATTGAAAAGTATGAAGATGGAGGGGTCCTCCACGTGTCTT
TTTCATACAGATACGAGGCTGGTAGGGTTATCGGGGACTTTAAGGTAATGGGTACAGGCTTTCCAGAAGA
TTCTGTTATTTTCACAGACAAAATCATCAGATCCAATGCAACAGTTGAACATCTACACCCTATGGGTGAC
AACGATTTGGACGGTAGTTTCACTCGTACATTCTCCTTGAGAGATGGGGGTTACTACAGCTCAGTCGTCG
ATTCACACATGCATTTCAAATCTGCTATTCATCCATCAATTCTACAAAATGGCGGTCCAATGTTTGCTTT
TAGAAGAGTAGAAGAGGATCATTCTAATACTGAATTAGGCATCGTTGAGTACCAACATGCATTCAAAACT
CCAGACGCGGATGCAGGAGAGGAATAAGGC
