>Addgene plasmid #44840 | pFA6a-link-yoMaxGFP-SpHis5 | addgene partial sequence | sequence record 63732 | Sp6 5'-ATTTAGGTGACACTATAG-3'
GTCGACGGATCGGTGACGGTGCTGGTTTAATTAACATGGAATCAGATGAATCTGGATTGCCTGCCATGGA
AATCGAATGTCGAATAACAGGCACATTAAACGGAGTAGAATTTGAGTTAGTGGGTGGCGGTGAAGGAACC
CCAGAGCAGGGTAGAATGACTAATAAGATGAAATCCACCAAAGGCGCTCTTACTTTTTCTCCTTATCTTT
TGAGTCATGTTATGGGTTACGGGTTTTATCATTTTGGAACTTACCCTTCTGGTTATGAAAATCCATTCCT
GCACGCCATAAACAATGGCGGTTACACAAACACGAGAATTGAAAAGTATGAAGATGGAGGGGTCCTCCAC
GTGTCTTTTTCATACAGATACGAGGCTGGTAGGGTTATCGGGGACTTTAAGGTAATGGGTACAGGCTTTC
CAGAAGATTCTGTTATTTTCACAGACAAAATCATCAGATCCAATGCAACAGTTGAACATCTACACCCTAT
GGGTGACAACGATTTGGACGGTAGTTTCACTCGTACATTCTCCTTGAGAGATGGGGGTTACTACAGCTCA
GTCGTCGATTCACACATGCATTTCAAATCTGCTATTCATCCATCAATTCTACAAAATGGCGGTCCAATGT
TTGCTTTTAGAAGAGTAGAAGAGGATCATTCTAATACTGAATTAGGCATCGTTGAGTACCAACATGCATT
CAAAACTCCAGACGCGGATGCAGGAGAGGAATAAGGCGCGCCACTTCTAAATAAGCGAATTTCTTATGAT
TTATGATTTTTATTATTAAATAAGTTATAAAAAAA
