>Addgene plasmid #44840 | pFA6a-link-yoMaxGFP-SpHis5 | addgene partial sequence | sequence record 63781 | T7 5'-TAATACGACTCACTATAGGG-3'
GATCTGATATCATCGATGAATTCGAGCTCGTTTAAACTGGATGGCGGCGTTAGTATCGAATCGACAGCAG
TATAGCGACCAGCATTCACATACGATTGACGCATGATATTACTTTCTGCGCACTTAACTTCGCATCTGGG
CAGATGATGTCGAGGCGAAAAAAAATATAAATCACGCTAACATTTGATTAAAATAGAACAACTACAATAT
AAAAAAACTATACAAATGACAAGTTCTTGAAAACAAGAATCTTTTTATTGTCAGTACTCTTTACAACACT
CCCTTCGTGCTTGGGACTTCAGAACTTCCAGTAAGACTAGTAGCCGCGCGCATGGCAACAGCCAGAGATT
TAAAAGCGCTTTCAGCACGATGATGGTCATTACTACCATATAAGCAGGTAACATGCAAAGTAATTCCAGC
TGCTACCGAAAAGGAATATAGTAAGTGAGGGATCATTTCACAGGACAATTCCCCAACCTTTTCACGCTTT
AATCCCAAATCGATAACAGCATAGGGCCGTCCCGACAAGTCAACTACGCTTCTAGAAAGAGCTTCGTCAA
GTGGACAATAAGCATGTCCAAATCTTTTAACGCCGGCAAAGTTACTCATAGCCTGCTTGAATGCAATACC
AAGTGCAATAGCAGTATCTTCTGCAGTGTGATGATCATCGATGATTAAATCACCTCTTGAGTAAAGTCGT
AAGCTCCAGCCTGCATGTTTAGCCAGTGCATGATACATGTGATCCAAGAATCCAATTCCCGTGTCTACTT
GGATTACTTGTTCTCCCTTTTGGTTTGTATGCTTGGAAGTTATAAGTTCATCAATAAAATTCGACTCTTC
